Addgene plasmid #177861: pFAST-BAC BAF57/SMARCE1-His
Purpose: Transfer vector to generate recombinant baculovirus expressing BAF57/SMARCE1-His protein
Depositing lab: Yoshihiro Izumiya. Depositing organization: University of California, Davis. Publication: KSHV transactivator-derived small peptide traps coactivators to attenuate MYC and inhibits leukemia and lymphoma cell growth. Shimoda M, Lyu Y, Wang KH, Kumar A, Miura H, Meckler JF, Davis RR, Chantarasrivong C, Izumiya C, Tepper CG, Nakajima KI, Tuscano J, Barisone G, Izumiya Y. Commun Biol. 2021 Dec 2;4(1):1330. doi: 10.1038/s42003-021-02853-0. PubMed 34857874.
Backbone
  Vector backbone: pFAST BAC1
  Backbone size w/o insert (bp): 4775
  Total vector size (bp): 6100
  Vector type: Insect Expression
Growth in bacteria
  Bacterial resistance: Ampicillin, 100 μg/mL
  Growth temperature: 37°C
  Growth strain: DH5alpha
  Copy number: High Copy
Gene/Insert
  Gene/Insert name: SMARCE1 (alt name: BAF57)
  Species: H. sapiens (human)
  Insert size (bp): 1356
  Entrez Gene: SMARCE1 (a.k.a. BAF57, CSS5)
  Promoter: polyhedrin
  Tag / fusion protein: His tag at C-terminus with GGGGS linker (C terminal on insert)
  Cloning method: Gibson Cloning
  Sequencing primers: 5′ pFAST-BAC seq-Fw: aaatgataaccatctcgc; 3′ pFAST-BAC seq-Rv: tgtttcaggttcagggggag
Resource information
  A portion of this plasmid was derived from a plasmid made by: Condon optimized and synthesized by IDTDNA
Terms and licenses: Academic/Nonprofit Terms; Industry Terms: Not Available to Industry
How to cite: pFAST-BAC BAF57/SMARCE1-His was a gift from Yoshihiro Izumiya (Addgene plasmid # 177861 ; http://n2t.net/addgene:177861 ; RRID:Addgene_177861)
