[The description below was written by a language model from this plasmid's Addgene catalogue record and pLannotate feature annotations shown in this document.]
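Description:
pFAST-BAC BAF57/SMARCE1-His is a baculovirus transfer (donor) plasmid built on the pFastBac1 backbone for insect-cell expression of human SMARCE1, also known as BAF57, a subunit of SWI/SNF (BAF) ATP-dependent chromatin remodeling complexes. In bacteria it is maintained as a high-copy plasmid through a ColE1/pUC-type origin and selected with ampicillin via the β-lactamase gene. An f1 phage origin is also present.

The payload is a codon-optimized, synthesized SMARCE1 coding sequence inserted by Gibson assembly downstream of the Autographa californica polyhedrin promoter, a very strong late baculoviral promoter. According to the catalogue entry, the protein carries a C-terminal His tag joined through a GGGGS linker, allowing metal-affinity purification. The feature table annotates only the SMARCE1 open reading frame and does not separately call the linker or tag. Transcripts are terminated by an SV40 polyadenylation signal.

The expression cassette, together with a gentamicin resistance gene (aacC1) driven by an integron-derived Pc promoter, lies between the Tn7R and Tn7L ends of a mini-Tn7 element. This arrangement lets Tn7 transposase move the cassette and gentamicin marker into a bacmid carrying the Tn7 attachment site in a suitable E. coli host. The resulting recombinant bacmid is then used to produce baculovirus in insect cells.

The stated purpose is generating recombinant baculovirus that expresses BAF57/SMARCE1-His protein. The sequenced record is 5,968 nt, slightly shorter than the approximate total size of 6,100 bp listed in the catalogue.
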