Features (pLannotate 1.2.2; 15 found; start..end, strand, type, name):
    430..458     -  promoter       Pc promoter: intI1 (promoter lies within the coding sequence); class 1 integron promoter
    436..783     -  CDS            YPR2_ECOLX (fragment): Protein predicted: Swiss-Prot protein existence level 4. From Escherichia coli.
    810..901     +  promoter       polyhedrin promoter: polh from Autographa californica; promoter for the baculovirus polyhedrin gene
    942..2171    +  CDS            SMARCE1 (sequence withheld): SMCE1_HUMAN - Also known as BAF57. Experimental evidence at protein level: Swiss-Prot protein existence level 1. Involved in transcriptional activation and repression of select genes by chromatin remodeling (alteration of DNA-nucleosome topology). Component of SWI/SNF chromatin remodeling complexes that carry out key enzymatic activities, changing chromatin structure by altering DNA-histone contacts within a nucleosome in an ATP-dependent manner. Belongs to the neural progenitors-specific chromatin remodeling complex (npBAF complex) and the neuron-specific chromatin remodeling complex (nBAF co
   2258..2341    +  CDS            large T antigen (fragment): large T antigen from SV40 (simian virus 40)
   2364..2498    +  polyA_signal   SV40 poly(A) signal: SV40 polyadenylation signal
   2527..2692    -  mobile_element Tn7L: mini-Tn7 element (left end of the Tn7 transposon) Tn7
   2855..2871    +  CDS            lacZα (fragment): LacZα fragment of β-galactosidase; lacZ fragment
   2876..3330    +  rep_origin     f1 ori (sequence partly withheld): f1 bacteriophage origin of replication; arrow indicates direction of (+) strand synthesis
   3356..3460    +  promoter       AmpR promoter: bla
   3461..4321    +  CDS            AmpR: β-lactamase; bla; confers resistance to ampicillin, carbenicillin, and related antibiotics
   4492..5080    +  rep_origin     ori: high-copy-number ColE1/pMB1/pBR322/pUC origin of replication
   5266..5317    -  misc_feature   bom (fragment): basis of mobility region from pBR322
   5385..5609    -  mobile_element Tn7R: mini-Tn7 element (right end of the Tn7 transposon) Tn7
   5676..241     -  CDS            GmR (across the origin): gentamycin acetyltransferase; aacC1; confers resistance to gentamycin
>Addgene plasmid #177861 | pFAST-BAC BAF57/SMARCE1-His | addgene full sequence | sequence record 349280 | Addgene NGS Result
CAGCAAGCGCGATGAATGTCTTACTACGGAGCAAGTTCCCGAGGTAATCGGAGTCCGGCTGATGTTGGGA
GTAGGTGGCTACGTCTCCGAACTCACGACCGAAAAGATCAAGAGCAGCCCGCATGGATTTGACTTGGTCA
GGGCCGAGCCTACATGTGCGAATGATGCCCATACTTGAGCCACCTAACTTTGTTTTAGGGCGACTGCCCT
GCTGCGTAACATCGTTGCTGCTGCGTAACATCGTTGCTGCTCCATAACATCAAACATCGACCCACGGCGT
AACGCGCTTGCTGCTTGGATGCCCGAGGCATAGACTGTACAAAAAAACAGTCATAACAAGCCATGAAAAC
CGCCACTGCGCCGTTACCACCGCTGCGTTCGGTCAAGGTTCTGGACCAGTTGCGTGAGCGCATACGCTAC
TTGCATTACAGTTTACGAACCGAACAGGCTTATGTCAACTGGGTTCGTGCCTTCATCCGTTTCCACGGTG
TGCGTCACCCGGCAACCTTGGGCAGCAGCGAAGTCGAGGCATTTCTGTCCTGGCTGGCGAACGAGCGCAA
GGTTTCGGTCTCCACGCATCGTCAGGCATTGGCGGCCTTGCTGTTCTTCTACGGCAAGGTGCTGTGCACG
GATCTGCCCTGGCTTCAGGAGATCGGAAGACCTCGGCCGTCGCGGCGCTTGCCGGTGGTGCTGACCCCGG
ATGAAGTGGTTCGCATCCTCGGTTTTCTGGAAGGCGAGCATCGTTTGTTCGCCCAGGACTCTAGCTATAG
TTCTAGTGGTTGGCTACGTATACTCCGGAATATTAATAGATCATGGAGATAATTAAAATGATAACCATCT
CGCAAATAAATAAGTATTTTACTGTTTTCGTAACAGTTTTGTAATAAAAAAACCTATAAATATTCCGGAT
TATTCATACCGTCCCACCATCGGGCGCGACC
[1233 nt withheld, positions 942-2174]
GGCGGAGGAGGTTCACATCATCATCATCACCACTAATGCAGTCTCGAGGCATGCGGTACCAAGCTTGTCG
AGAAGTACTAGAGGATCATAATCAGCCATACCACATTTGTAGAGGTTTTACTTGCTTTAAAAAACCTCCC
ACACCTCCCCCTGAACCTGAAACATAAAATGAATGCAATTGTTGTTGTTAACTTGTTTATTGCAGCTTAT
AATGGTTACAAATAAAGCAATAGCATCACAAATTTCACAAATAAAGCATTTTTTTCACTGCATTCTAGTT
GTGGTTTGTCCAAACTCATCAATGTATCTTATCATGTCTGGATCTGATCACTGCTTGAGCCTAGGAGATC
CGAACCAGATAAGTGAAATCTAGTTCCAAACTATTTTGTCATTTTTAATTTTCGTATTAGCTTACGACGC
TACACCCAGTTCCCATCTATTTTGTCACTCTTCCCTAAATAATCCTTAAAAACTCCATTTCCACCCCTCC
CAGTTCCCAACTATTTTGTCCGCCCACAGCGGGGCATTTTTCTTCCTGTTATGTTTTTAATCAAACATCC
TGCCAACTCCATGTGACAAACCGTCATCTTCGGCTACTTTTTCTCTGTCACAGAATGAAAATTTTTCTGT
CATCTCTTCGTTATTAATGTTTGTAATTGACTGAATATCAACGCTTATTTGCAGCCTGAATGGCGAATGG
G
[124 nt withheld, positions 2876-2999]
C
[91 nt withheld, positions 3001-3091]
A
[49 nt withheld, positions 3093-3141]
CCTTTGACGTTGGAGTCCACGTTCTT
[37 nt withheld, positions 3168-3204]
ACCCTATCTCGGTCTATTCTTTTGATTTATAAGGGATTTTGCCGATTTCGGCCTATTGGTTAAAAAATGA
GCTGATTTAACAAAAATTTAACGCGAATTTTAACAAAATATTAACGCTTACAATTTAGGTGGCACTTTTC
GGGGAAATGTGCGCGGAACCCCTATTTGTTTATTTTTCTAAATACATTCAAATATGTATCCGCTCATGAG
ACAATAACCCTGATAAATGCTTCAATAATATTGAAAAAGGAAGAGTATGAGTATTCAACATTTCCGTGTC
GCCCTTATTCCCTTTTTTGCGGCATTTTGCCTTCCTGTTTTTGCTCACCCAGAAACGCTGGTGAAAGTAA
AAGATGCTGAAGATCAGTTGGGTGCACGAGTGGGTTACATCGAACTGGATCTCAACAGCGGTAAGATCCT
TGAGAGTTTTCGCCCCGAAGAACGTTTTCCAATGATGAGCACTTTTAAAGTTCTGCTATGTGGCGCGGTA
TTATCCCGTATTGACGCCGGGCAAGAGCAACTCGGTCGCCGCATACACTATTCTCAGAATGACTTGGTTG
AGTACTCACCAGTCACAGAAAAGCATCTTACGGATGGCATGACAGTAAGAGAATTATGCAGTGCTGCCAT
AACCATGAGTGATAACACTGCGGCCAACTTACTTCTGACAACGATCGGAGGACCGAAGGAGCTAACCGCT
TTTTTGCACAACATGGGGGATCATGTAACTCGCCTTGATCGTTGGGAACCGGAGCTGAATGAAGCCATAC
CAAACGACGAGCGTGACACCACGATGCCTGTAGCAATGGCAACAACGTTGCGCAAACTATTAACTGGCGA
ACTACTTACTCTAGCTTCCCGGCAACAATTAATAGACTGGATGGAGGCGGATAAAGTTGCAGGACCACTT
CTGCGCTCGGCCCTTCCGGCTGGCTGGTTTATTGCTGATAAATCTGGAGCCGGTGAGCGTGGGTCTCGCG
GTATCATTGCAGCACTGGGGCCAGATGGTAAGCCCTCCCGTATCGTAGTTATCTACACGACGGGGAGTCA
GGCAACTATGGATGAACGAAATAGACAGATCGCTGAGATAGGTGCCTCACTGATTAAGCATTGGTAACTG
TCAGACCAAGTTTACTCATATATACTTTAGATTGATTTAAAACTTCATTTTTAATTTAAAAGGATCTAGG
TGAAGATCCTTTTTGATAATCTCATGACCAAAATCCCTTAACGTGAGTTTTCGTTCCACTGAGCGTCAGA
CCCCGTAGAAAAGATCAAAGGATCTTCTTGAGATCCTTTTTTTCTGCGCGTAATCTGCTGCTTGCAAACA
AAAAAACCACCGCTACCAGCGGTGGTTTGTTTGCCGGATCAAGAGCTACCAACTCTTTTTCCGAAGGTAA
CTGGCTTCAGCAGAGCGCAGATACCAAATACTGTTCTTCTAGTGTAGCCGTAGTTAGGCCACCACTTCAA
GAACTCTGTAGCACCGCCTACATACCTCGCTCTGCTAATCCTGTTACCAGTGGCTGCTGCCAGTGGCGAT
AAGTCGTGTCTTACCGGGTTGGACTCAAGACGATAGTTACCGGATAAGGCGCAGCGGTCGGGCTGAACGG
GGGGTTCGTGCACACAGCCCAGCTTGGAGCGAACGACCTACACCGAACTGAGATACCTACAGCGTGAGCT
ATGAGAAAGCGCCACGCTTCCCGAAGGGAGAAAGGCGGACAGGTATCCGGTAAGCGGCAGGGTCGGAACA
GGAGAGCGCACGAGGGAGCTTCCAGGGGGAAACGCCTGGTATCTTTATAGTCCTGTCGGGTTTCGCCACC
TCTGACTTGAGCGTCGATTTTTGTGATGCTCGTCAGGGGGGCGGAGCCTATGGAAAAACGCCAGCAACGC
GGCCTTTTTACGGTTCCTGGCCTTTTGCTGGCCTTTTGCTCACATGTTCTTTCCTGCGTTATCCCCTGAT
TCTGTGGATAACCGTATTACCGCCTTTGAGTGAGCTGATACCGCTCGCCGCAGCCGAACGACCGAGCGCA
GCGAGTCAGTGAGCGAGGAAGCGGAAGAGCGCCTGATGCGGTATTTTCTCCTTACGCATCTGTGCGGTAT
TTCACACCGCATAGACCAGCCGCGTAACCTGGCAAAATCGGTTACGGTTGAGTAATAAATGGATGCCCTG
CGTAAGCGGGTGTGGGCGGACAATAAAGTCTTAAACTGAACAAAATAGATCTAAACTATGACAATAAAGT
CTTAAACTAGACAGAATAGTTGTAAACTGAAATCAGTCCAGTTATGCTGTGAAAAAGCATACTGGACTTT
TGTTATGGCTAAAGCAAACTCTTCATTTTCTGAAGTGCAAATTGCCCGTCGTATTAAAGAGGGGCGTGGC
CAAGGGCATGGTAAAGACTATATTCGCGGCGTTGTGACAATTTACCGAACAACTCCGCGGCCGGGAAGCC
GATCTCGGCTTGAACGAATTGTTAGGTGGCGGTACTTGGGTCGATATCAAAGTGCATCACTTCTTCCCGT
ATGCCCAACTTTGTATAGAGAGCCACTGCGGGATCGTCACCGTAATCTGCTTGCACGTAGATCACATAAG
CACCAAGCGCGTTGGCCTCATGCTTGAGGAGATTGATGAGCGCGGTGGCAATGCCCTGCCTCCGGTGCTC
GCCGGAGACTGCGAGATCATAGATATAGATCTCACTACGCGGCTGCTCAAACTTGGGCAGAACGTAAGCC
GCGAGAGCGCCAACAACCGCTTCTTGGTCGAAGG
