>Addgene plasmid #177861 | pFAST-BAC BAF57/SMARCE1-His | depositor partial sequence | sequence record 345123 | Codon optimized SMARCE1-His coding sequence. pFAST vector primers were used for sequencing
TAAAAAAACCTATAAATATTCCGGATTATTCATACCGTCCCACCATCGGGCGCGACC
[1233 nt withheld, positions 58-1290]
GGCGGAGGAGGTTCACATCATCATCATCACCACTAATGCAGTCTCGAGGCATGCGGTACCAAGCTTGTCG
AGAAGTACTAGAGGATCATAATCAGCCATACCACATTGTAGAGGTTAC
